>Addgene plasmid #167259 | pMCSG53_Nsp3_NAB_1 | addgene full sequence | sequence record 331336 | Addgene NGS Result
AGCCAGCCAGACGCAGACGCGCCGAGACAGAACTTAATGGGCCCGCTAACAGCGCGATTTGCTGGTGACC
CAATGCGACCAGATGCTCCACGCCCAGTCGCGTACCGTCTTCATGGGAGAAAATAATACTGTTGATGGGT
GTCTGGTCAGAGACATCAAGAAATAACGCCGGAACATTAGTGCAGGCAGCTTCCACAGCAATGGCATCCT
GGTCATCCAGCGGATAGTTAATGATCAGCCCACTGACGCGTTGCGCGAGAAGATTGTGCACCGCCGCTTT
ACAGGCTTCGACGCCGCTTCGTTCTACCATCGACACCACCACGCTGGCACCCAGTTGATCGGCGCGAGAT
TTAATCGCCGCGACAATTTGCGACGGCGCGTGCAGGGCCAGACTGGAGGTGGCAACGCCAATCAGCAACG
ACTGTTTGCCCGCCAGTTGTTGTGCCACGCGGTTGGGAATGTAATTCAGCTCCGCCATCGCCGCTTCCAC
TTTTTCCCGCGTTTTCGCAGAAACGTGGCTGGCCTGGTTCACCACGCGGGAAACGGTCTGATAAGAGACA
CCGGCATACTCTGCGACATCGTATAACGTTACTGGTTTCACATTCACCACCCTGAATTGACTCTCTTCCG
GGCGCTATCATGCCATACCGCGAAAGGTTTTGCGCCATTCGATGGTGTCCGGGATCTCGACGCTCTCCCT
TATGCGACTCCTGCATTAGGAAGCAGCCCAGTAGTAGGTTGAGGCCGTTGAGCACCGCCGCCGCAAGGAA
TGGTGCATGCGGATTGCGACACGGAGTTACTTTATAATCCGCTACCATGGCCCCTTAGCTCAGTGGTTAG
AGCAGGCGACTCATAATCGCTTGGTCGCTGGTTCAAGTCCAGCAGGGGCCACCAGATATAGCAAAGGCTG
ACGAGAAATCGTCAGCCTTTTTGCATGCAAGGAGATGGCGCCCAACAGTCCCCCGGCCACGGGGCCTGCC
ACCATACCCACGCCGAAACAAGCGCTCATGAGCCCGAAGTGGCGAGCCCGATCTTCCCCATCGGTGATGT
CGGCGATATAGGCGCCAGCAACCGCACCTGTGGCGCCGGCGAGATCAAAAGCCATTGACTCAGCAAGGGT
TGACCGTATAATTCACGCGATTACACCGCATTGCGGTATCAACGCGCCCTTAGCTCAGTTGGATAGAGCA
ACGACCTTCTAAGTCGTGGGCCGCAGGTTCGAATCCTGCAGGGCGCGCCATTACAATTCAATCAGTTACG
CCTTCTTTATATCCTCCATAATTCCAGAGTGGGACATATTTGGGACATTATCACCAAAAATGTCGTCTAT
TTTCCTCGCATGCTCTGTCAAATGATTAGGCGCAAGGTGAGCATACCTACGAACCATTTCTATGGACTCC
CATCCGCCCATTTCCTGAAGCACTGATAATGGGACGCCTGACTGAATCCACCGGTGATGCCGGCCACGAT
GCGTCCGGCGTAGAGGATCGAGATCGATCTCGATCCCGCGAAATTAATACGACTCACTATAGGGGAATTG
TGAGCGGATAACAATTCCCCTCTAGAAATAATTTTGTTTAACTTTAAGAAGGAGATATACATATGCACCA
TCATCATCATCATTCTTCTGGTGTAGATCTGGGTACCGAGAACCTGTACTTCCAATCCAATGCCTACAAG
GAGAACAGCTATACCACCACCATCAAACCGGTGACCTACAAACTGGATGGTGTTGTTTGCACCGAAATTG
ACCCGAAACTGGACAACTACTACAAGAAGGACAACAGCTACTTCACCGAACAGCCGATCGATTTAGTGCC
GAATCAGCCTTATCCGAATGCAAGCTTCGATAACTTCAAGTTCGTGTGCGACAACATCAAATTCGCCGAT
GACCTGAATCAGCTGACCGGCTACAAAAAACCTGCAAGTAGAGAGCTGAAAGTGACCTTTTTCCCTGACC
TGAATGGTGATGTGGTGGCCATCGATTACAAGCACTATACACCGAGCTTCAAGAAAGGTGCAAAACTGCT
GCATAAACCGATCGTGTGGCACGTGAATAATGCCACCAACAAAGCCACCTATAAACCGAATACCTGGTGC
ATTCGTTGCTTATGGAGCACCAAACCTGTGGAAACCAGTAACAGCTTCGATGTGCTGAAAAGCGAAGATG
CACAGTAACATTGGAAGTGGATAACGGATCCGAATTCGAGCTCCGTCGACAAGCTTGCGGCCGCACTCGA
GCACCACCACCACCACCACTGAGATCCGGCTGCTAACAAAGCCCGAAAGGAAGCTGAGTTGGCTGCTGCC
ACCGCTGAGCAATAACTAGCATAACCCCTTGGGGCCTCTAAACGGGTCTTGAGGGGTTTTTTGCTGAAAG
GAGGAACTATATCCGGATTGGCGAATGGG
[124 nt withheld, positions 2410-2533]
C
[91 nt withheld, positions 2535-2625]
AGGGTGATGGTTCACATTAACGCTTACAATTTAGGTGGCACTTTTCGGGGAAATGTGCGCGGAACCCCTA
TTTGTTTATTTTTCTAAATACATTCAAATATGTATCCGCTCATGAGACAATAACCCTGATAAATGCTTCA
ATAATTTGAAAAAGGAAGAGTATGAGTATTCAACATTTCCGTGTCGCCCTTATTCCCTTTTTTGCGGCAT
TTTGCCTTCCTGTTTTTGCTCACCCAGAAACGCTGGTGAAAGTAAAAGATGCTGAAGATCAGTTGGGTGC
ACGAGTGGGTTACATCGAACTGGATCTCAACAGCGGTAAGATCCTTGAGAGTTTTCGCCCCGAAGAACGT
TTTCCAATGATGAGCACTTTTAAAGTTCTGCTATGTGGCGCGGTATTATCCCGTATTGACGCCGGGCAAG
AGCAACTCGGTCGCCGCATACACTATTCTCAGAATGACTTGGTTGAGTACTCACCAGTCACAGAAAAGCA
TCTTACGGATGGCATGACAGTAAGAGAATTATGCAGTGCTGCCATAACCATGAGTGATAACACTGCGGCC
AACTTACTTCTGACAACGATCGGAGGACCGAAGGAGCTAACCGCTTTTTTGCACAACATGGGGGATCATG
TAACTCGCCTTGATCGTTGGGAACCGGAGCTGAATGAAGCCATACCAAACGACGAGCGTGACACCACGAT
GCCTGCAGCAATGGCAACAACGTTGCGCAAACTATTAACTGGCGAACTACTTACTCTAGCTTCCCGGCAA
CAATTAATAGACTGGATGGAGGCGGATAAAGTTGCAGGACCACTTCTGCGCTCGGCCCTTCCGGCTGGCT
GGTTTATTGCTGATAAATCTGGAGCCGGTGAGCGTGGGTCTCGCGGTATCATTGCAGCACTGGGGCCAGA
TGGTAAGCCCTCCCGTATCGTAGTTATCTACACGACGGGGAGTCAGGCAACTATGGATGAACGAAATAGA
CAGATCGCTGAGATAGGTGCCTCACTGATTAAGCATTGGTAACTGTCAGACCAAGTTTACTCATATATAC
TTTAGATTGATTTAAAACTTCATTTTTAATTTAAAAGGATCTAGGTGAAGATCCTTTTTGATAATCTCAT
GACCAAAATCCCTTAACGTGAGTTTTCGTTCCACTGAGCGTCAGACCCCGTAGAAAAGATCAAAGGATCT
TCTTGAGATCCTTTTTTTCTGCGCGTAATCTGCTGCTTGCAAACAAAAAAACCACCGCTACCAGCGGTGG
TTTGTTTGCCGGATCAAGAGCTACCAACTCTTTTTCCGAAGGTAACTGGCTTCAGCAGAGCGCAGATACC
AAATACTGTCCTTCTAGTGTAGCCGTAGTTAGGCCACCACTTCAAGAACTCTGTAGCACCGCCTACATAC
CTCGCTCTGCTAATCCTGTTACCAGTGGCTGCTGCCAGTGGCGATAAGTCGTGTCTTACCGGGTTGGACT
CAAGACGATAGTTACCGGATAAGGCGCAGCGGTCGGGCTGAACGGGGGGTTCGTGCACACAGCCCAGCTT
GGAGCGAACGACCTACACCGAACTGAGATACCTACAGCGTGAGCTATGAGAAAGCGCCACGCTTCCCGAA
GGGAGAAAGGCGGACAGGTATCCGGTAAGCGGCAGGGTCGGAACAGGAGAGCGCACGAGGGAGCTTCCAG
GGGGAAACGCCTGGTATCTTTATAGTCCTGTCGGGTTTCGCCACCTCTGACTTGAGCGTCGATTTTTGTG
ATGCTCGTCAGGGGGGCGGAGCCTATGGAAAAACGCCAGCAACGCGGCCTTTTTACGGTTCCTGGCCTTT
TGCTGGCCTTTTGCTCACATGTTCTTTCCTGCGTTATCCCCTGATTCTGTGGATAACCGTATTACCGCCT
TTGAGTGAGCTGATACCGCTCGCCGCAGCCGAACGACCGAGCGCAGCGAGTCAGTGAGCGAGGAAGCGGA
AGAGCGCCTGATGCGGTATTTTCTCCTTACGCATCTGTGCGGTATTTCACACCGCAATGGTGCACTCTCA
GTACAATCTGCTCTGATGCCGCATAGTTAAGCCAGTATACACTCCGCTATCGCTACGTGACTGTAGTCAT
GCCCCGCGCCCACCGGAAGGAGCTGACTGGGTTGAAGGCTCTCAAGGGCATCGGTCGAGATCCCGGTGCC
TAATGAGTGAGCTAACTTACATTAATTGCGTTGCGCTCACTGCCCGCTTTCCAGTCGGGAAACCTGTCGT
GCCAGCTGCATTAATGAATCGGCCAACGCGCGGGGAGAGGCGGTTTGCGTATTGGGCGCCAGGGTGGTTT
TTCTTTTCACCAGTGAGACGGGCAACAGCTGATTGCCCTTCACCGCCTGGCCCTGAGAGAGTTGCAGCAA
GCGGTCCACGCTGGTTTGCCCCAGCAGGCGAAAATCCTGTTTGATGGTGGTTAACGGCGGGATATAACAT
GAGCTGTCTTCGGTATCGTCGTATCCCACTACCGAGATATCCGCACCAACGCGCAGCCCGGACTCGGTAA
TGGCGCGCATTGCGCCCAGCGCCATCTGATCGTTGGCAACCAGCATCGCAGTGGGAACGATGCCCTCATT
CAGCATTTGCATGGTTTGTTGAAAACCGGACATGGCACTCCAGTCGCCTTCCCGTTCCGCTATCGGCTGA
ATTTGATTGCGAGTGAGATATTTATGCC
Features (pLannotate 1.2.2; 21 found; start..end, strand, type, name):
    602..679     -  promoter       lacI promoter: lacI
    687..780     -  CDS            TcR (fragment): tetracycline efflux protein; tet; confers resistance to tetracycline
    819..894     +  tRNA           ileX: E. coli tRNA-Ile recognizing AUA; ileX
    932..1089    -  CDS            TcR (fragment): tetracycline efflux protein; tet; confers resistance to tetracycline
   1164..1240    +  tRNA           argU: E. coli tRNA-Arg recognizing AGA and AGG; argU
   1259..1456    -  CDS            intD (fragment): INTD_ECOLI - Also known as int. Protein inferred from homology: Swiss-Prot protein existence level 3. Integrase from the cryptic lambdoid prophage DLP12. Integrase is necessary for integration of the phage into the host genome by site- specific recombination. In conjunction with excisionase, integrase is also necessary for excision of the prophage from the host genome. From Escherichia coli (strain K12).
   1515..1533    +  promoter       T7 promoter: promoter for bacteriophage T7 RNA polymerase
   1534..1558    +  protein_bind   lac operator: The lac repressor binds to the lac operator to inhibit transcription in E. coli. This inhibition can be relieved by adding lactose or isopropyl-β-D-thiogalactopyranoside (IPTG). lac repressor encoded by lacI
   1573..1595    +  RBS            RBS: efficient ribosome binding site from bacteriophage T7 gene 10 (Olins and Rangwala, 1989)
   1675..2175    +  CDS            R1A_SARS2 (fragment): Experimental evidence at protein level: Swiss-Prot protein existence level 1. [Non-structural protein 10]: Plays a pivotal role in viral transcription by stimulating both nsp14 3'-5' exoribonuclease and nsp16 2'-O-methyltransferase activities. Therefore plays an essential role in viral mRNAs cap methylation. From Severe acute respiratory syndrome coronavirus 2 (2019-nCoV) (SARS-CoV-2).
   2242..2259    +  CDS            9xHis (fragment): 9xHis affinity tag
   2269..2318    +  CDS            SET1 (fragment): solubility-enhancement tag derived from T7 phage gene 10B
   2326..2373    +  terminator     T7 terminator: transcription terminator for bacteriophage T7 RNA polymerase
   2410..2640    +  rep_origin     f1 ori (fragment) (sequence partly withheld): f1 bacteriophage origin of replication; arrow indicates direction of (+) strand synthesis
   2683..2786    +  promoter       AmpR promoter: bla
   2787..3647    +  CDS            AmpR: β-lactamase; bla; confers resistance to ampicillin, carbenicillin, and related antibiotics
   3818..4406    +  rep_origin     ori: high-copy-number ColE1/pMB1/pBR322/pUC origin of replication
   4592..4718    -  misc_feature   bom (fragment): basis of mobility region from pBR322
   4719..4783    -  CDS            TcR (fragment): tetracycline efflux protein; tet; confers resistance to tetracycline
   4798..4819    -  protein_bind   CAP binding site: CAP binding activates transcription in the presence of cAMP. E. coli catabolite activator protein
   4832..601     -  CDS            lacI (across the origin): lac repressor; lacI; The lac repressor binds to the lac operator to inhibit transcription in E. coli. This inhibition can be relieved by adding lactose or isopropyl-β-D-thiogalactopyranoside (IPTG).
