[The description below was written by a language model from this plasmid's Addgene catalogue record and pLannotate feature annotations shown in this document.]
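Description:
pMCSG53_Nsp3_NAB_1 is a bacterial expression plasmid built on the pMCSG53 backbone, made by ligation-independent cloning, for producing the nucleic acid binding (NAB) domain of SARS-CoV-2 Nsp3 (residues 1050-1216, unmutated) in E. coli. It replicates from a high-copy ColE1/pUC-type origin and is selected with ampicillin through the bla gene under its own promoter. A partial f1 origin, a fragment of the pBR322 bom region and several short remnants of a tetracycline resistance gene are also annotated, and these appear to be backbone leftovers rather than functional elements.

Expression is driven by a T7 promoter followed by a lac operator and the T7 gene 10 ribosome binding site, with a T7 terminator downstream. The plasmid carries its own lacI gene and promoter, so transcription is repressed until induction with IPTG or lactose in a host that supplies T7 RNA polymerase. The roughly 500 nt insert is annotated as a fragment of the SARS-CoV-2 replicase polyprotein 1a, consistent with an Nsp3 domain; the Nsp10 wording in that annotation is generic text for the polyprotein entry, not a description of this insert. According to the catalogue entry, the protein carries an N-terminal His6 tag followed by a TEV protease site, allowing affinity purification and tag removal. These are not separately annotated in the feature table, which does show a His-tag fragment and a short solubility-tag fragment downstream of the insert; the record does not indicate whether those are translated. The backbone also encodes the rare-codon tRNAs ileX (AUA) and argU (AGA/AGG), which aid translation of non-E. coli coding sequences. The record states only bacterial expression of the domain as its purpose.
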