Addgene plasmid #167259: pMCSG53_Nsp3_NAB_1
Purpose: Bacterial expression of Nsp3 Nucleic acid binding domain (residues 1050-1216)
Depositing lab: Alexei Savchenko. Depositing organization: University of Toronto.
Backbone
  Vector backbone: pMCSG53
  Vector type: Bacterial Expression
Growth in bacteria
  Bacterial resistance: Ampicillin, 100 μg/mL
  Growth temperature: 37°C
  Growth strain: DH5alpha
  Copy number: High Copy
Gene/Insert
  Gene/Insert name: Nsp3 (residues 1050-1216) (alt name: NAB)
  Species: SARS-CoV-2
  Mutation: none
  Entrez Gene: ORF1ab (a.k.a. GU280_gp01)
  Tag / fusion protein: His6-TEV site (N terminal on insert)
  Cloning method: Ligation Independent Cloning
Terms and licenses: Academic/Nonprofit Terms; Industry Terms
How to cite: pMCSG53_Nsp3_NAB_1 was a gift from Alexei Savchenko (Addgene plasmid # 167259 ; http://n2t.net/addgene:167259 ; RRID:Addgene_167259)
