>Addgene plasmid #167259 | pMCSG53_Nsp3_NAB_1 | depositor partial sequence | sequence record 324812 | Partial Sequence
TACAAGGAGAACAGCTATACCACCACCATCAAACCGGTGACCTACAAACTGGATGGTGTTGTTTGCACCG
AAATTGACCCGAAACTGGACAACTACTACAAGAAGGACAACAGCTACTTCACCGAACAGCCGATCGATTT
AGTGCCGAATCAGCCTTATCCGAATGCAAGCTTCGATAACTTCAAGTTCGTGTGCGACAACATCAAATTC
GCCGATGACCTGAATCAGCTGACCGGCTACAAAAAACCTGCAAGTAGAGAGCTGAAAGTGACCTTTTTCC
CTGACCTGAATGGTGATGTGGTGGCCATCGATTACAAGCACTATACACCGAGCTTCAAGAAAGGTGCAAA
ACTGCTGCATAAACCGATCGTGTGGCACGTGAATAATGCCACCAACAAAGCCACCTATAAACCGAATACC
TGGTGCATTCGTTGCTTATGGAGCACCAAACCTGTGGAAACCAGTAACAGCTTCGATGTGCTGAAAAGCG
AAGATGCACAG
